Addgene plasmid #179548: dCas9-CBP PHD-HAT
Purpose: encodes S. pyogenes dCas9 with c-terminal fusion of human CBP PHD-HAT domain (aa 1279-1701) driven by EF-1alpha promoter
Depositing lab: Isaac Hilton. Depositing organization: Rice University. Publication: Systematic comparison of CRISPR-based transcriptional activators uncovers gene-regulatory features of enhancer-promoter interactions. Wang K, Escobar M, Li J, Mahata B, Goell J, Shah S, Cluck M, Hilton IB. Nucleic Acids Res. 2022 Aug 12;50(14):7842-7855. doi: 10.1093/nar/gkac582. PubMed 35849129.
Backbone
  Vector backbone: LentiCRISPR v2
  Vector type: Mammalian Expression, Lentiviral
  Selectable markers: Puromycin
Growth in bacteria
  Bacterial resistance: Ampicillin, 100 μg/mL
  Growth temperature: 37°C
  Growth strain: NEB Stable
  Copy number: High Copy
Gene/Insert
  Gene/Insert name: S. pyogenes dCas9 with c-terminal fusion of human CBP PHD-HAT domain (aa 1279-1701)
  Species: H. sapiens (human)
  Insert size (bp): 5424
  Mutation: D10A; H840A in S.pyogenes Cas9
  Entrez Gene: CREBBP (a.k.a. CBP, KAT3A, MKHK1, RSTS, RSTS1)
  Promoter: EF-1alpha
  Tag / fusion protein: Flag Tag (C terminal on insert)
  Cloning method: Gibson Cloning
  Sequencing primers: 5′ ATCCGGTGCCTAGAGAAGGT
Terms and licenses: Academic/Nonprofit Terms; Industry Terms: Not Available to Industry
How to cite: dCas9-CBP PHD-HAT was a gift from Isaac Hilton (Addgene plasmid # 179548 ; http://n2t.net/addgene:179548 ; RRID:Addgene_179548)
