[The description below was written by a language model from this plasmid's Addgene catalogue record and pLannotate feature annotations shown in this document.]
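Description:
dCas9-CBP PHD-HAT is a third-generation-style, self-inactivating lentiviral and mammalian expression plasmid built on the LentiCRISPR v2 backbone. In bacteria it is maintained through a high-copy ColE1/pUC origin with ampicillin resistance (β-lactamase). An f1 origin and an SV40/EM7-driven bleomycin (Zeocin) resistance cassette also lie in the backbone, outside the viral genome. The transfer region is framed by a CMV enhancer/promoter fused to a truncated HIV-1 5' LTR and a ΔU3 3' LTR followed by a bGH polyadenylation signal. It carries the Ψ packaging signal, a gag fragment, the RRE for Rev-dependent RNA export, the cPPT/CTS and a WPRE that boosts transcript stability and expression.

The payload is a 5.4 kb fusion expressed from the EF-1α core promoter: nuclease-dead S. pyogenes Cas9 (D10A and H840A) joined at its C terminus to the PHD-HAT region of human CBP/CREBBP (residues 1279–1701), with a C-terminal Flag tag according to the catalogue entry, although the tag is not annotated in the feature table. A puromycin N-acetyltransferase coding sequence follows the fusion and allows selection of transduced mammalian cells; the element linking it to the fusion is not annotated. An S. pyogenes gRNA scaffold is annotated upstream of the EF-1α promoter, but no U6 or other guide promoter appears in the table, so whether the plasmid can express a guide RNA is unclear from the record.

When directed by a guide RNA, the fusion brings the histone acetyltransferase activity of CBP to chosen promoters or enhancers without cutting DNA. The associated publication used it in a systematic comparison of CRISPR-based transcriptional activators.
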