Features (pLannotate 1.2.2; 34 found; start..end, strand, type, name):
    512..531     +  misc_feature   cPPT/CTS (fragment): central polypurine tract and central termination sequence of HIV-1
    533..766     +  LTR            3' LTR (ΔU3): self-inactivating 3' long terminal repeat (LTR) from HIV-1
    798..1022    +  polyA_signal   bGH poly(A) signal: bovine growth hormone polyadenylation signal
   1026..1047    +  promoter       SV40 promoter (fragment): SV40 enhancer and early promoter
   1068..1496    +  rep_origin     f1 ori (sequence partly withheld): f1 bacteriophage origin of replication; arrow indicates direction of (+) strand synthesis
   1510..1839    +  promoter       SV40 promoter: SV40 enhancer and early promoter
   1887..1934    +  promoter       EM7 promoter: synthetic bacterial promoter&nbsp
   1953..2327    +  CDS            BleoR: antibiotic-binding protein; Sh ble from Streptoalloteichus hindustanus; confers resistance to bleomycin, phleomycin, and Zeocin™
   2337..2462    +  CDS            ble (fragment): BLE_KLEPN - Experimental evidence at protein level: Swiss-Prot protein existence level 1. Binding protein with a strong affinity to the bleomycin family of antibiotics. Binds to CL990; an antimitotic-antibiotic compound. From Klebsiella pneumoniae.
   2457..2578    +  polyA_signal   SV40 poly(A) signal: SV40 polyadenylation signal
   2649..2671    -  protein_bind   lac operator (fragment): The lac repressor binds to the lac operator to inhibit transcription in E. coli. This inhibition can be relieved by adding lactose or isopropyl-β-D-thiogalactopyranoside (IPTG). lac repressor encoded by lacI
   2675..2705    -  promoter       lac promoter: promoter for the E. coli lac operon
   2720..2741    -  protein_bind   CAP binding site: CAP binding activates transcription in the presence of cAMP. E. coli catabolite activator protein
   2754..2846    -  CDS            lacI (fragment): lac repressor; lacI; The lac repressor binds to the lac operator to inhibit transcription in E. coli. This inhibition can be relieved by adding lactose or isopropyl-β-D-thiogalactopyranoside (IPTG).
   3029..3617    -  rep_origin     ori: high-copy-number ColE1/pMB1/pBR322/pUC origin of replication
   3788..4648    -  CDS            AmpR: β-lactamase; bla; confers resistance to ampicillin, carbenicillin, and related antibiotics
   4649..4753    -  promoter       AmpR promoter: bla
   4812..4864    -  misc_feature   bom (fragment): basis of mobility region from pBR322
   5019..5398    +  enhancer       CMV enhancer: human cytomegalovirus immediate early enhancer
   5399..5598    +  promoter       CMV promoter: human cytomegalovirus (CMV) immediate early promoter
   5616..5796    +  LTR            5' LTR (truncated): truncated 5' long terminal repeat (LTR) from HIV-1
   5843..5968    +  misc_feature   HIV-1 Ψ: packaging signal of human immunodeficiency virus type 1
   5952..6315    +  CDS            HIV-1 gag (fragment): gag protein from human immunodeficiency virus 1; gag
   6461..6694    +  misc_feature   RRE: The Rev response element (RRE) of HIV-1 allows for Rev-dependent mRNA export from the nucleus to the cytoplasm.
   7071..7171    +  CDS            Rev (fragment): human immunodeficiency virus 1 (HIV-1) Rev protein; rev; enhances nuclear export of unspliced and incompletely spliced viral mRNAs
   7221..7338    +  misc_feature   cPPT/CTS: central polypurine tract and central termination sequence of HIV-1
   7470..7545    +  misc_RNA       gRNA scaffold: guide RNA scaffold for the Streptococcus pyogenes CRISPR/Cas9 system
   7563..7581    +  CDS            small t antigen (fragment): SV40 (simian virus 40) small t antigen
   7607..7818    +  promoter       EF-1α core promoter: core promoter for human elongation factor EF-1α
   7846..9447    +  CDS            dCas9(N): N-terminal portion of catalytically inactive Streptococcus pyogenes dCas9 carrying the D10A mutation (Zetsche et al., 2015)
   9448..11946   +  CDS            Cas9(C): C-terminal portion of Streptococcus pyogenes Cas9 (Zetsche et al., 2015)
  11935..13269   +  CDS            CREBBP (fragment): CBP_HUMAN - Also known as CBP. Experimental evidence at protein level: Swiss-Prot protein existence level 1. Acetylates histones, giving a specific tag for transcriptional activation (PubMed:24616510). Also acetylates non- histone proteins, like DDX21, FBL, IRF2, MAFG, NCOA3, POLR1E/PAF53 and FOXO1 (PubMed:10490106, PubMed:11154691, PubMed:12738767, PubMed:12929931, PubMed:9707565, PubMed:24207024, PubMed:28790157, PubMed:30540930). Binds specifically to phosphorylated CREB and enhances its transcriptional activity toward cAMP-responsive genes. Acts as a coactivator of ALX1. Acts as a circadia
  13365..13962   +  CDS            PuroR (fragment): puromycin N-acetyltransferase; pac from Streptomyces; confers resistance to puromycin
  13978..461     +  misc_feature   WPRE (across the origin): woodchuck hepatitis virus posttranscriptional regulatory element
>Addgene plasmid #179548 | dCas9-CBP PHD-HAT | addgene full sequence | sequence record 354746 | Addgene NGS Result
CATTTTCTCCTCCTTGTATAAATCCTGGTTGCTGTCTCTTTATGAGGAGTTGTGGCCCGTTGTCAGGCAA
CGTGGCGTGGTGTGCACTGTGTTTGCTGACGCAACCCCCACTGGTTGGGGCATTGCCACCACCTGTCAGC
TCCTTTCCGGGACTTTCGCTTTCCCCCTCCCTATTGCCACGGCGGAACTCATCGCCGCCTGCCTTGCCCG
CTGCTGGACAGGGGCTCGGCTGTTGGGCACTGACAATTCCGTGGTGTTGTCGGGGAAATCATCGTCCTTT
CCTTGGCTGCTCGCCTGTGTTGCCACCTGGATTCTGCGCGGGACGTCCTTCTGCTACGTCCCTTCGGCCC
TCAATCCAGCGGACCTTCCTTCCCGCGGCCTGCTGCCGGCTCTGCGGCCTCTTCCGCGTCTTCGCCTTCG
CCCTCAGACGAGTCGGATCTCCCTTTGGGCCGCCTCCCCGCGTCGACTTTAAGACCAATGACTTACAAGG
CAGCTGTAGATCTTAGCCACTTTTTAAAAGAAAAGGGGGGACTGGAAGGGCTAATTCACTCCCAACGAAG
ACAAGATCTGCTTTTTGCTTGTACTGGGTCTCTCTGGTTAGACCAGATCTGAGCCTGGGAGCTCTCTGGC
TAACTAGGGAACCCACTGCTTAAGCCTCAATAAAGCTTGCCTTGAGTGCTTCAAGTAGTGTGTGCCCGTC
TGTTGTGTGACTCTGGTAACTAGAGATCCCTCAGACCCTTTTAGTCAGTGTGGAAAATCTCTAGCAGGGC
CCGTTTAAACCCGCTGATCAGCCTCGACTGTGCCTTCTAGTTGCCAGCCATCTGTTGTTTGCCCCTCCCC
CGTGCCTTCCTTGACCCTGGAAGGTGCCACTCCCACTGTCCTTTCCTAATAAAATGAGGAAATTGCATCG
CATTGTCTGAGTAGGTGTCATTCTATTCTGGGGGGTGGGGTGGGGCAGGACAGCAAGGGGGAGGATTGGG
AAGACAATAGCAGGCATGCTGGGGATGCGGTGGGCTCTATGGCTTCTGAGGCGGAAAGAACCAGCTGGGG
CTCTAGGGGGTATCCCC
[124 nt withheld, positions 1068-1191]
C
[91 nt withheld, positions 1193-1283]
A
[49 nt withheld, positions 1285-1333]
CCTTTGACGTTGGAGTCCACGTTCTTT
[37 nt withheld, positions 1361-1397]
ACCCTATCTCGGTCTATTCTTTTGATTTATAAGGGATTTTGCCGATTTCGGCCTATTGGTTAAAAAATGA
GCTGATTTAACAAAAATTTAACGCGAATTAATTCTGTGGAATGTGTGTCAGTTAGGGTGTGGAAAGTCCC
CAGGCTCCCCAGCAGGCAGAAGTATGCAAAGCATGCATCTCAATTAGTCAGCAACCAGGTGTGGAAAGTC
CCCAGGCTCCCCAGCAGGCAGAAGTATGCAAAGCATGCATCTCAATTAGTCAGCAACCATAGTCCCGCCC
CTAACTCCGCCCATCCCGCCCCTAACTCCGCCCAGTTCCGCCCATTCTCCGCCCCATGGCTGACTAATTT
TTTTTATTTATGCAGAGGCCGAGGCCGCCTCTGCCTCTGAGCTATTCCAGAAGTAGTGAGGAGGCTTTTT
TGGAGGCCTAGGCTTTTGCAAAAAGCTCCCGGGAGCTTGTATATCCATTTTCGGATCTGATCAGCACGTG
TTGACAATTAATCATCGGCATAGTATATCGGCATAGTATAATACGACAAGGTGAGGAACTAAACCATGGC
CAAGTTGACCAGTGCCGTTCCGGTGCTCACCGCGCGCGACGTCGCCGGAGCGGTCGAGTTCTGGACCGAC
CGGCTCGGGTTCTCCCGGGACTTCGTGGAGGACGACTTCGCCGGTGTGGTCCGGGACGACGTGACCCTGT
TCATCAGCGCGGTCCAGGACCAGGTGGTGCCGGACAACACCCTGGCCTGGGTGTGGGTGCGCGGCCTGGA
CGAGCTGTACGCCGAGTGGTCGGAGGTCGTGTCCACGAACTTCCGGGACGCCTCCGGGCCGGCCATGACC
GAGATCGGCGAGCAGCCGTGGGGGCGGGAGTTCGCCCTGCGCGACCCGGCCGGCAACTGCGTGCACTTCG
TGGCCGAGGAGCAGGACTGACACGTGCTACGAGATTTCGATTCCACCGCCGCCTTCTATGAAAGGTTGGG
CTTCGGAATCGTTTTCCGGGACGCCGGCTGGATGATCCTCCAGCGCGGGGATCTCATGCTGGAGTTCTTC
GCCCACCCCAACTTGTTTATTGCAGCTTATAATGGTTACAAATAAAGCAATAGCATCACAAATTTCACAA
ATAAAGCATTTTTTTCACTGCATTCTAGTTGTGGTTTGTCCAAACTCATCAATGTATCTTATCATGTCTG
TATACCGTCGACCTCTAGCTAGAGCTTGGCGTAATCATGGTCATAGCTGTTTCCTGTGTGAAATTGTTAT
CCGCTCACAATTCCACACAACATACGAGCCGGAAGCATAAAGTGTAAAGCCTGGGGTGCCTAATGAGTGA
GCTAACTCACATTAATTGCGTTGCGCTCACTGCCCGCTTTCCAGTCGGGAAACCTGTCGTGCCAGCTGCA
TTAATGAATCGGCCAACGCGCGGGGAGAGGCGGTTTGCGTATTGGGCGCTCTTCCGCTTCCTCGCTCACT
GACTCGCTGCGCTCGGTCGTTCGGCTGCGGCGAGCGGTATCAGCTCACTCAAAGGCGGTAATACGGTTAT
CCACAGAATCAGGGGATAACGCAGGAAAGAACATGTGAGCAAAAGGCCAGCAAAAGGCCAGGAACCGTAA
AAAGGCCGCGTTGCTGGCGTTTTTCCATAGGCTCCGCCCCCCTGACGAGCATCACAAAAATCGACGCTCA
AGTCAGAGGTGGCGAAACCCGACAGGACTATAAAGATACCAGGCGTTTCCCCCTGGAAGCTCCCTCGTGC
GCTCTCCTGTTCCGACCCTGCCGCTTACCGGATACCTGTCCGCCTTTCTCCCTTCGGGAAGCGTGGCGCT
TTCTCATAGCTCACGCTGTAGGTATCTCAGTTCGGTGTAGGTCGTTCGCTCCAAGCTGGGCTGTGTGCAC
GAACCCCCCGTTCAGCCCGACCGCTGCGCCTTATCCGGTAACTATCGTCTTGAGTCCAACCCGGTAAGAC
ACGACTTATCGCCACTGGCAGCAGCCACTGGTAACAGGATTAGCAGAGCGAGGTATGTAGGCGGTGCTAC
AGAGTTCTTGAAGTGGTGGCCTAACTACGGCTACACTAGAAGAACAGTATTTGGTATCTGCGCTCTGCTG
AAGCCAGTTACCTTCGGAAAAAGAGTTGGTAGCTCTTGATCCGGCAAACAAACCACCGCTGGTAGCGGTG
GTTTTTTTGTTTGCAAGCAGCAGATTACGCGCAGAAAAAAAGGATCTCAAGAAGATCCTTTGATCTTTTC
TACGGGGTCTGACGCTCAGTGGAACGAAAACTCACGTTAAGGGATTTTGGTCATGAGATTATCAAAAAGG
ATCTTCACCTAGATCCTTTTAAATTAAAAATGAAGTTTTAAATCAATCTAAAGTATATATGAGTAAACTT
GGTCTGACAGTTACCAATGCTTAATCAGTGAGGCACCTATCTCAGCGATCTGTCTATTTCGTTCATCCAT
AGTTGCCTGACTCCCCGTCGTGTAGATAACTACGATACGGGAGGGCTTACCATCTGGCCCCAGTGCTGCA
ATGATACCGCGAGACCCACGCTCACCGGCTCCAGATTTATCAGCAATAAACCAGCCAGCCGGAAGGGCCG
AGCGCAGAAGTGGTCCTGCAACTTTATCCGCCTCCATCCAGTCTATTAATTGTTGCCGGGAAGCTAGAGT
AAGTAGTTCGCCAGTTAATAGTTTGCGCAACGTTGTTGCCATTGCTACAGGCATCGTGGTGTCACGCTCG
TCGTTTGGTATGGCTTCATTCAGCTCCGGTTCCCAACGATCAAGGCGAGTTACATGATCCCCCATGTTGT
GCAAAAAAGCGGTTAGCTCCTTCGGTCCTCCGATCGTTGTCAGAAGTAAGTTGGCCGCAGTGTTATCACT
CATGGTTATGGCAGCACTGCATAATTCTCTTACTGTCATGCCATCCGTAAGATGCTTTTCTGTGACTGGT
GAGTACTCAACCAAGTCATTCTGAGAATAGTGTATGCGGCGACCGAGTTGCTCTTGCCCGGCGTCAATAC
GGGATAATACCGCGCCACATAGCAGAACTTTAAAAGTGCTCATCATTGGAAAACGTTCTTCGGGGCGAAA
ACTCTCAAGGATCTTACCGCTGTTGAGATCCAGTTCGATGTAACCCACTCGTGCACCCAACTGATCTTCA
GCATCTTTTACTTTCACCAGCGTTTCTGGGTGAGCAAAAACAGGAAGGCAAAATGCCGCAAAAAAGGGAA
TAAGGGCGACACGGAAATGTTGAATACTCATACTCTTCCTTTTTCAATATTATTGAAGCATTTATCAGGG
TTATTGTCTCATGAGCGGATACATATTTGAATGTATTTAGAAAAATAAACAAATAGGGGTTCCGCGCACA
TTTCCCCGAAAAGTGCCACCTGACGTCGACGGATCGGGAGATCTCCCGATCCCCTATGGTGCACTCTCAG
TACAATCTGCTCTGATGCCGCATAGTTAAGCCAGTATCTGCTCCCTGCTTGTGTGTTGGAGGTCGCTGAG
TAGTGCGCGAGCAAAATTTAAGCTACAACAAGGCAAGGCTTGACCGACAATTGCATGAAGAATCTGCTTA
GGGTTAGGCGTTTTGCGCTGCTTCGCGATGTACGGGCCAGATATACGCGTTGACATTGATTATTGACTAG
TTATTAATAGTAATCAATTACGGGGTCATTAGTTCATAGCCCATATATGGAGTTCCGCGTTACATAACTT
ACGGTAAATGGCCCGCCTGGCTGACCGCCCAACGACCCCCGCCCATTGACGTCAATAATGACGTATGTTC
CCATAGTAACGCCAATAGGGACTTTCCATTGACGTCAATGGGTGGAGTATTTACGGTAAACTGCCCACTT
GGCAGTACATCAAGTGTATCATATGCCAAGTACGCCCCCTATTGACGTCAATGACGGTAAATGGCCCGCC
TGGCATTATGCCCAGTACATGACCTTATGGGACTTTCCTACTTGGCAGTACATCTACGTATTAGTCATCG
CTATTACCATGGTGATGCGGTTTTGGCAGTACATCAATGGGCGTGGATAGCGGTTTGACTCACGGGGATT
TCCAAGTCTCCACCCCATTGACGTCAATGGGAGTTTGTTTTGGCACCAAAATCAACGGGACTTTCCAAAA
TGTCGTAACAACTCCGCCCCATTGACGCAAATGGGCGGTAGGCGTGTACGGTGGGAGGTCTATATAAGCA
GCGCGTTTTGCCTGTACTGGGTCTCTCTGGTTAGACCAGATCTGAGCCTGGGAGCTCTCTGGCTAACTAG
GGAACCCACTGCTTAAGCCTCAATAAAGCTTGCCTTGAGTGCTTCAAGTAGTGTGTGCCCGTCTGTTGTG
TGACTCTGGTAACTAGAGATCCCTCAGACCCTTTTAGTCAGTGTGGAAAATCTCTAGCAGTGGCGCCCGA
ACAGGGACTTGAAAGCGAAAGGGAAACCAGAGGAGCTCTCTCGACGCAGGACTCGGCTTGCTGAAGCGCG
CACGGCAAGAGGCGAGGGGCGGCGACTGGTGAGTACGCCAAAAATTTTGACTAGCGGAGGCTAGAAGGAG
AGAGATGGGTGCGAGAGCGTCAGTATTAAGCGGGGGAGAATTAGATCGCGATGGGAAAAAATTCGGTTAA
GGCCAGGGGGAAAGAAAAAATATAAATTAAAACATATAGTATGGGCAAGCAGGGAGCTAGAACGATTCGC
AGTTAATCCTGGCCTGTTAGAAACATCAGAAGGCTGTAGACAAATACTGGGACAGCTACAACCATCCCTT
CAGACAGGATCAGAAGAACTTAGATCATTATATAATACAGTAGCAACCCTCTATTGTGTGCATCAAAGGA
TAGAGATAAAAGACACCAAGGAAGCTTTAGACAAGATAGAGGAAGAGCAAAACAAAAGTAAGACCACCGC
ACAGCAAGCGGCCGCTGATCTTCAGACCTGGAGGAGGAGATATGAGGGACAATTGGAGAAGTGAATTATA
TAAATATAAAGTAGTAAAAATTGAACCATTAGGAGTAGCACCCACCAAGGCAAAGAGAAGAGTGGTGCAG
AGAGAAAAAAGAGCAGTGGGAATAGGAGCTTTGTTCCTTGGGTTCTTGGGAGCAGCAGGAAGCACTATGG
GCGCAGCGTCAATGACGCTGACGGTACAGGCCAGACAATTATTGTCTGGTATAGTGCAGCAGCAGAACAA
TTTGCTGAGGGCTATTGAGGCGCAACAGCATCTGTTGCAACTCACAGTCTGGGGCATCAAGCAGCTCCAG
GCAAGAATCCTGGCTGTGGAAAGATACCTAAAGGATCAACAGCTCCTGGGGATTTGGGGTTGCTCTGGAA
AACTCATTTGCACCACTGCTGTGCCTTGGAATGCTAGTTGGAGTAATAAATCTCTGGAACAGATTTGGAA
TCACACGACCTGGATGGAGTGGGACAGAGAAATTAACAATTACACAAGCTTAATACACTCCTTAATTGAA
GAATCGCAAAACCAGCAAGAAAAGAATGAACAAGAATTATTGGAATTAGATAAATGGGCAAGTTTGTGGA
ATTGGTTTAACATAACAAATTGGCTGTGGTATATAAAATTATTCATAATGATAGTAGGAGGCTTGGTAGG
TTTAAGAATAGTTTTTGCTGTACTTTCTATAGTGAATAGAGTTAGGCAGGGATATTCACCATTATCGTTT
CAGACCCACCTCCCAACCCCGAGGGGACCCGACAGGCCCGAAGGAATAGAAGAAGAAGGTGGAGAGAGAG
ACAGAGACAGATCCATTCGATTAGTGAACGGATCGGCACTGCGTGCGCCAATTCTGCAGACAAATGGCAG
TATTCATCCACAATTTTAAAAGAAAAGGGGGGATTGGGGGGTACAGTGCAGGGGAAAGAATAGTAGACAT
AATAGCAACAGACATACAAACTAAAGAATTACAAAAACAAATTACAAAAATTCAAAATTTTCGGGTTTAT
TACAGGGACAGCAGAGATCCAGTTTGGTTAATTAAGGTACCGATATCACTAGTGTTCCATTAACTGCGCT
AAAAATAATTTTTAAATCTTTTTTAGCTTCTTGCTCTTTTTTGTACGTCTCTGTTTTAGAGCTAGAAATA
GCAAGTTAAAATAAGGCTAGTCCGTTATCAACTTGAAAAAGTGGCACCGAGTCGGTGCTTTTTTGAATTC
GCTAGCTAGGTCTTGAAAGGAGTGGGAATTGGCTCCGGTGCCCGTCAGTGGGCAGAGCGCACATCGCCCA
CAGTCCCCGAGAAGTTGGGGGGAGGGGTCGGCAATTGATCCGGTGCCTAGAGAAGGTGGCGCGGGGTAAA
CTGGGAAAGTGATGTCGTGTACTGGCTCCGCCTTTTTCCCGAGGGTGGGGGAGAACCGTATATAAGTGCA
GTAGTCGCCGTGAACGTTCTTTTTCGCAACGGGTTTGCCGCCAGAACACAGGACCGGTTCTAGAGCGCTG
CCACCATGGACAAGAAGTACAGCATCGGCCTGGCCATCGGCACCAACTCTGTGGGCTGGGCCGTGATCAC
CGACGAGTACAAGGTGCCCAGCAAGAAATTCAAGGTGCTGGGCAACACCGACCGGCACAGCATCAAGAAG
AACCTGATCGGAGCCCTGCTGTTCGACAGCGGCGAAACAGCCGAGGCCACCCGGCTGAAGAGAACCGCCA
GAAGAAGATACACCAGACGGAAGAACCGGATCTGCTATCTGCAAGAGATCTTCAGCAACGAGATGGCCAA
GGTGGACGACAGCTTCTTCCACAGACTGGAAGAGTCCTTCCTGGTGGAAGAGGATAAGAAGCACGAGCGG
CACCCCATCTTCGGCAACATCGTGGACGAGGTGGCCTACCACGAGAAGTACCCCACCATCTACCACCTGA
GAAAGAAACTGGTGGACAGCACCGACAAGGCCGACCTGCGGCTGATCTATCTGGCCCTGGCCCACATGAT
CAAGTTCCGGGGCCACTTCCTGATCGAGGGCGACCTGAACCCCGACAACAGCGACGTGGACAAGCTGTTC
ATCCAGCTGGTGCAGACCTACAACCAGCTGTTCGAGGAAAACCCCATCAACGCCAGCGGCGTGGACGCCA
AGGCCATCCTGTCTGCCAGACTGAGCAAGAGCAGACGGCTGGAAAATCTGATCGCCCAGCTGCCCGGCGA
GAAGAAGAATGGCCTGTTCGGAAACCTGATTGCCCTGAGCCTGGGCCTGACCCCCAACTTCAAGAGCAAC
TTCGACCTGGCCGAGGATGCCAAACTGCAGCTGAGCAAGGACACCTACGACGACGACCTGGACAACCTGC
TGGCCCAGATCGGCGACCAGTACGCCGACCTGTTTCTGGCCGCCAAGAACCTGTCCGACGCCATCCTGCT
GAGCGACATCCTGAGAGTGAACACCGAGATCACCAAGGCCCCCCTGAGCGCCTCTATGATCAAGAGATAC
GACGAGCACCACCAGGACCTGACCCTGCTGAAAGCTCTCGTGCGGCAGCAGCTGCCTGAGAAGTACAAAG
AGATTTTCTTCGACCAGAGCAAGAACGGCTACGCCGGCTACATTGACGGCGGAGCCAGCCAGGAAGAGTT
CTACAAGTTCATCAAGCCCATCCTGGAAAAGATGGACGGCACCGAGGAACTGCTCGTGAAGCTGAACAGA
GAGGACCTGCTGCGGAAGCAGCGGACCTTCGACAACGGCAGCATCCCCCACCAGATCCACCTGGGAGAGC
TGCACGCCATTCTGCGGCGGCAGGAAGATTTTTACCCATTCCTGAAGGACAACCGGGAAAAGATCGAGAA
GATCCTGACCTTCCGCATCCCCTACTACGTGGGCCCTCTGGCCAGGGGAAACAGCAGATTCGCCTGGATG
ACCAGAAAGAGCGAGGAAACCATCACCCCCTGGAACTTCGAGGAAGTGGTGGACAAGGGCGCTTCCGCCC
AGAGCTTCATCGAGCGGATGACCAACTTCGATAAGAACCTGCCCAACGAGAAGGTGCTGCCCAAGCACAG
CCTGCTGTACGAGTACTTCACCGTGTATAACGAGCTGACCAAAGTGAAATACGTGACCGAGGGAATGAGA
AAGCCCGCCTTCCTGAGCGGCGAGCAGAAAAAGGCCATCGTGGACCTGCTGTTCAAGACCAACCGGAAAG
TGACCGTGAAGCAGCTGAAAGAGGACTACTTCAAGAAAATCGAGTGCTTCGACTCCGTGGAAATCTCCGG
CGTGGAAGATCGGTTCAACGCCTCCCTGGGCACATACCACGATCTGCTGAAAATTATCAAGGACAAGGAC
TTCCTGGACAATGAGGAAAACGAGGACATTCTGGAAGATATCGTGCTGACCCTGACACTGTTTGAGGACA
GAGAGATGATCGAGGAACGGCTGAAAACCTATGCCCACCTGTTCGACGACAAAGTGATGAAGCAGCTGAA
GCGGCGGAGATACACCGGCTGGGGCAGGCTGAGCCGGAAGCTGATCAACGGCATCCGGGACAAGCAGTCC
GGCAAGACAATCCTGGATTTCCTGAAGTCCGACGGCTTCGCCAACAGAAACTTCATGCAGCTGATCCACG
ACGACAGCCTGACCTTTAAAGAGGACATCCAGAAAGCCCAGGTGTCCGGCCAGGGCGATAGCCTGCACGA
GCACATTGCCAATCTGGCCGGCAGCCCCGCCATTAAGAAGGGCATCCTGCAGACAGTGAAGGTGGTGGAC
GAGCTCGTGAAAGTGATGGGCCGGCACAAGCCCGAGAACATCGTGATCGAAATGGCCAGAGAGAACCAGA
CCACCCAGAAGGGACAGAAGAACAGCCGCGAGAGAATGAAGCGGATCGAAGAGGGCATCAAAGAGCTGGG
CAGCCAGATCCTGAAAGAACACCCCGTGGAAAACACCCAGCTGCAGAACGAGAAGCTGTACCTGTACTAC
CTGCAGAATGGGCGGGATATGTACGTGGACCAGGAACTGGACATCAACCGGCTGTCCGACTACGATGTGG
ACGCCATCGTGCCTCAGAGCTTTCTGAAGGACGACTCCATCGACAACAAGGTGCTGACCAGAAGCGACAA
GAACCGGGGCAAGAGCGACAACGTGCCCTCCGAAGAGGTCGTGAAGAAGATGAAGAACTACTGGCGGCAG
CTGCTGAACGCCAAGCTGATTACCCAGAGAAAGTTCGACAATCTGACCAAGGCCGAGAGAGGCGGCCTGA
GCGAACTGGATAAGGCCGGCTTCATCAAGAGACAGCTGGTGGAAACCCGGCAGATCACAAAGCACGTGGC
ACAGATCCTGGACTCCCGGATGAACACTAAGTACGACGAGAATGACAAGCTGATCCGGGAAGTGAAAGTG
ATCACCCTGAAGTCCAAGCTGGTGTCCGATTTCCGGAAGGATTTCCAGTTTTACAAAGTGCGCGAGATCA
ACAACTACCACCACGCCCACGACGCCTACCTGAACGCCGTCGTGGGAACCGCCCTGATCAAAAAGTACCC
TAAGCTGGAAAGCGAGTTCGTGTACGGCGACTACAAGGTGTACGACGTGCGGAAGATGATCGCCAAGAGC
GAGCAGGAAATCGGCAAGGCTACCGCCAAGTACTTCTTCTACAGCAACATCATGAACTTTTTCAAGACCG
AGATTACCCTGGCCAACGGCGAGATCCGGAAGCGGCCTCTGATCGAGACAAACGGCGAAACCGGGGAGAT
CGTGTGGGATAAGGGCCGGGATTTTGCCACCGTGCGGAAAGTGCTGAGCATGCCCCAAGTGAATATCGTG
AAAAAGACCGAGGTGCAGACAGGCGGCTTCAGCAAAGAGTCTATCCTGCCCAAGAGGAACAGCGATAAGC
TGATCGCCAGAAAGAAGGACTGGGACCCTAAGAAGTACGGCGGCTTCGACAGCCCCACCGTGGCCTATTC
TGTGCTGGTGGTGGCCAAAGTGGAAAAGGGCAAGTCCAAGAAACTGAAGAGTGTGAAAGAGCTGCTGGGG
ATCACCATCATGGAAAGAAGCAGCTTCGAGAAGAATCCCATCGACTTTCTGGAAGCCAAGGGCTACAAAG
AAGTGAAAAAGGACCTGATCATCAAGCTGCCTAAGTACTCCCTGTTCGAGCTGGAAAACGGCCGGAAGAG
AATGCTGGCCTCTGCCGGCGAACTGCAGAAGGGAAACGAACTGGCCCTGCCCTCCAAATATGTGAACTTC
CTGTACCTGGCCAGCCACTATGAGAAGCTGAAGGGCTCCCCCGAGGATAATGAGCAGAAACAGCTGTTTG
TGGAACAGCACAAGCACTACCTGGACGAGATCATCGAGCAGATCAGCGAGTTCTCCAAGAGAGTGATCCT
GGCCGACGCTAATCTGGACAAAGTGCTGTCCGCCTACAACAAGCACCGGGATAAGCCCATCAGAGAGCAG
GCCGAGAATATCATCCACCTGTTTACCCTGACCAATCTGGGAGCCCCTGCCGCCTTCAAGTACTTTGACA
CCACCATCGACCGGAAGAGGTACACCAGCACCAAAGAGGTGCTGGACGCCACCCTGATCCACCAGAGCAT
CACCGGCCTGTACGAGACACGGATCGACCTGTCTCAGCTGGGAGGCGACAAGCGACCTGCCGCCACAAAG
AAGGCTGGACAGGCTAAGAAGAAGAAAGGATCCCCTTTCGTTGATTGCAAGGAGTGTGGCCGGAAGATGC
ATCAGATTTGCGTTCTGCACTATGACATCATTTGGCCTTCAGGTTTTGTGTGCGACAACTGCTTGAAGAA
AACTGGCAGACCTCGAAAAGAAAACAAATTCAGTGCTAAGAGGCTGCAGACCACAAGACTGGGAAACCAC
TTGGAAGACCGAGTGAACAAATTTTTGCGGCGCCAGAATCACCCTGAAGCCGGGGAGGTTTTTGTCCGAG
TGGTGGCCAGCTCAGACAAGACGGTGGAGGTCAAGCCCGGGATGAAGTCACGGTTTGTGGATTCTGGGGA
AATGTCTGAATCTTTCCCATATCGAACCAAAGCTCTGTTTGCTTTTGAGGAAATTGACGGCGTGGATGTC
TGCTTTTTTGGAATGCACGTCCAAGAATACGGCTCTGATTGCCCCCCTCCAAACACGAGGCGTGTGTACA
TTTCTTATCTGGATAGTATTCATTTCTTCCGGCCACGTTGCCTCCGCACAGCCGTTTACCATGAGATCCT
TATTGGATATTTAGAGTATGTGAAGAAATTAGGGTATGTGACAGGGCACATCTGGGCCTGTCCTCCAAGT
GAAGGAGATGATTACATCTTCCATTGCCACCCACCTGATCAAAAAATACCCAAGCCAAAACGACTGCAGG
AGTGGTACAAAAAGATGCTGGACAAGGCGTTTGCAGAGCGGATCATCCATGACTACAAGGATATTTTCAA
ACAAGCAACTGAAGACAGGCTCACCAGTGCCAAGGAACTGCCCTATTTTGAAGGTGATTTCTGGCCCAAT
GTGTTAGAAGAGAGCATTAAGGAACTAGAACAAGAAGAAGAGGAGAGGAAAAAGGAAGAGAGCACTGCAG
CCAGTGAAACCACTGAGGGCAGTCAGGGCGACAGCAAGAATGCCAAGAAGAAGAACAACAAGAAAACCAA
CAAGAACAAAAGCAGCATCAGCCGCGCCAACAAGAAGAAGCCCAGCATGCCCAACGTGTCCAATGACCTG
TCCCAGAAGCTGTATGCCACCATGGAGAAGCACAAGGAGGTCTTCTTCGTGATCCACCTGCACGCTGGGC
CTGTCATCAACACCCTGCCCCCCATCGTCGACCCCGACCCCCTGCTCAGCTGTGACCTCATGGATGGGCG
CGACGCCTTCCTCACCCTCGCCAGAGACAAGCACTGGGAGTTCTCCTCCTTGCGCCGCTCCAAGTGGTCC
ACGCTCTGCATGCTGGTGGAGCTGCACACCCAGGGCCAGGACGGATCCGATTACAAAGACGATGACGATA
AGGGATCCGGCGCAACAAACTTCTCTCTGCTGAAACAAGCCGGAGATGTCGAAGAGAATCCTGGACCGAC
CGAGTACAAGCCCACGGTGCGCCTCGCCACCCGCGACGACGTCCCCAGGGCCGTACGCACCCTCGCCGCC
GCGTTCGCCGACTACCCCGCCACGCGCCACACCGTCGATCCGGACCGCCACATCGAGCGGGTCACCGAGC
TGCAAGAACTCTTCCTCACGCGCGTCGGGCTCGACATCGGCAAGGTGTGGGTCGCGGACGACGGCGCCGC
GGTGGCGGTCTGGACCACGCCGGAGAGCGTCGAAGCGGGGGCGGTGTTCGCCGAGATCGGCCCGCGCATG
GCCGAGTTGAGCGGTTCCCGGCTGGCCGCGCAGCAACAGATGGAAGGCCTCCTGGCGCCGCACCGGCCCA
AGGAGCCCGCGTGGTTCCTGGCCACCGTCGGAGTCTCGCCCGACCACCAGGGCAAGGGTCTGGGCAGCGC
CGTCGTGCTCCCCGGAGTGGAGGCGGCCGAGCGCGCCGGGGTGCCCGCCTTCCTGGAGACCTCCGCGCCC
CGCAACCTCCCCTTCTACGAGCGGCTCGGCTTCACCGTCACCGCCGACGTCGAGGTGCCCGAAGGACCGC
GCACCTGGTGCATGACCCGCAAGCCCGGTGCCTGAACGCGTTAAGTCGACAATCAACCTCTGGATTACAA
AATTTGTGAAAGATTGACTGGTATTCTTAACTATGTTGCTCCTTTTACGCTATGTGGATACGCTGCTTTA
ATGCCTTTGTATCATGCTATTGCTTCCCGTATGGCTTT
